>Addgene plasmid #65764 | pFRT-TODestRFP_HuB | addgene partial sequence | sequence record 115025 | CMV-F 5'-CGCAAATGGGCGGTAGGCGTG-3'
TGATAGAGATCTCCCTATCAGTGATAGAGATCGTCGACGAGCTCGTTTAGTGAACCGTCAGATCGCCTGG
AGACGCCATCCACGCTGTTTTGACCTCCATAGAAGACACCGGGACCGATCCAGCCTCCGGACTCTAGCGT
TTAAACTTAAGCTTGGTACCGAGCTCGGATCCATGGTGAGCAAGGGCGAGGGGTACCATGGTGAGCAAGG
GGGTACCATGGTGAGCAAGGGCGGGGGTACCAGGTGAGCAAGGGCGAGGGGGTACCATGGTGAGCAAGGG
CGAGGAGGTCATCAAAGAGTTCATGCGCTTCAAGGTGCGCATGGAGGGCTCCGTGAACGGCCACGAGTTC
GAGATCGAGGGCGAGGGCGAGGGCCGCCCCTACGAGGGCACCCAGACCGCCAAGCTGAAGGTGACCAAGG
GCGGCCCCCTGCCCTTCGCCTGGGACATCCTGTCCCCCCAGTTCATGTACGGCTCCAAGGCGTACGTGAA
GCACCCCGCCGACATCCCCGATTACAAGAAGCTGTCCTTCCCCGAGGGCTTCAAGTGGGAGCGCGTGATG
AACTTCGAGGACGGCGGTCTGGTGACCGTGACCCAGGACTCCTCCCTGCAGGACGGCACGCTGATCTACA
AGGTGAAGATGCGCGGCACCAACTTCCCCCCCGACGGCCCCGTAATGCAGAAGAAGACCATGGGCTGGGA
GGCCTCCACCGAGCGCCTGT
