>Addgene plasmid #65764 | pFRT-TODestRFP_HuB | addgene partial sequence | sequence record 115027 | BGH-rev 5'-TAGAAGGCACAGTCGAGG-3'
GAGACCGAGGAGAGGGTTAGGGATAGGCTTACCTTCGAACCGCGGGCCCTCTAGACTTGAGCGGCCGCCA
CTGTGCTGGATATCAACCACTTTGTACAAGAAAGCTGGGTCTAGATATCTCGAGTGCGGCCGCTCATTAG
GCTTTGTGCGTTTTGTTTGTCTTAAAGGAGACCTGCAGTACTCTGTCTCCCAGACGGTATCCATTGAGGC
TAGCTATCGCCATGGCAGCCTCATCATAGTTTGTCATAGTCACAAATCCAAAACCTTTGCATTTATTGGT
GTTAAAGTCACGGATGACCTTCACATTGGTGACAGCTCCAAAAGGCCCAAACATTTGCCACAGGATACTC
TCATCTGCGTCAGGAGCCAGGTTGTACACAAATATACACCACCCTGTTCCAGGGTGCCCAGGGATATTAA
TTCCAGCCAAACTGGTCATTCCGTCAATGGTCATTGGAGAAAACCTCTTTACTCCATAAGCCATATTGAG
CAGATTGTCCAACCTAAAACGCTGTGCCTGCTGAGCTAGCGGTCCTGGATACCTTCTGTTTGGAGACTGG
TACAGCTGGGAAAGGATGGCCTGATTGGTTTTTTGGCTTGGGTTATTAGCAAACTTTACAGTGATTGGCT
CCGTGGCACCGGGAGGTTTCTGGCCATTTAGGCCTTTGATAGCTTCTTCTGCCTCAATTCGCTTGTCAAA
TCGAATAAACCCTACACCCCTTGATATGCCAGTGACCTGGTCGACAAGAATACGAGAAGTAATAATGCGT
