>Addgene plasmid #65764 | pFRT-TODestRFP_HuB | addgene partial sequence | sequence record 116122 | mCherry-F 5'-ccccgtaatgcagaagaaga-3'
GAGCGCCTGTCCCCCGCGACGGCGTGCTGAAGGGCGAGATCCACCAGGCCCTGAAGCTGAAGGACGGCGG
CCACTACCTGGTGGAGTTCAAGACCATCTACATGGCCAAGAAGCCCGTGCAACTGCCCGGCTACTACTAC
GTGGACACCAAGCTGGACATCACCTCCCACAACGAGGACTACACCATCGTGGAACAGTACGAGCGCTCCG
AGGGCCGCCACCACCTGTTCCTG
