[The description below was written by a language model from this plasmid's Addgene catalogue record.]
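Description:
pFRT-TODestRFP_HuB is a mammalian expression plasmid built on a modified pcDNA5/FRT backbone that was converted into a Gateway destination vector, into which the human ELAVL2 coding sequence (also known as HuB or HEL-N1) was introduced by Gateway recombination. ELAVL2 is a member of the ELAV/Hu family of RNA-binding proteins. It is expressed here as a fusion to a red fluorescent protein, although the record does not state which RFP variant is used or whether the tag sits at the N- or C-terminus. In bacteria the plasmid is maintained under ampicillin selection. Its copy number is listed as unknown, and no feature table is available to confirm the origin of replication or other backbone elements.

Expression is driven by a CMV promoter carrying two tetracycline operator sites. In host cells that produce the Tet repressor, this arrangement keeps transcription off until tetracycline or doxycycline is added, while in cells lacking the repressor the promoter behaves constitutively. The use of a BGH reverse sequencing primer suggests a bovine growth hormone polyadenylation signal downstream of the insert. As the pcDNA5/FRT lineage implies, the vector carries an FRT site so that co-expressed Flp recombinase can integrate it at a single FRT-tagged genomic locus, producing isogenic stable lines. Hygromycin and blasticidin are the recorded mammalian selectable markers. In such systems hygromycin resistance typically selects for integration, whereas blasticidin usually maintains the repressor in the host line, though the record does not specify this division. The construct suits inducible expression and fluorescent visualisation of HuB in mammalian cells.
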