Addgene plasmid #65764: pFRT-TODestRFP_HuB
Purpose: expresses RFP-tagged HuB in mammalian cells
Depositing lab: Thomas Tuschl. Depositing organization: Rockefeller University.
Backbone
  Vector backbone: pcDNA5/FRT
  Backbone manufacturer: Life Technologies, Modified by Tuschl lab
  Vector type: Mammalian Expression
  Selectable markers: Hygromycin, Blasticidin
Growth in bacteria
  Bacterial resistance: Ampicillin, 100 μg/mL
  Growth temperature: 37°C
  Growth strain: Top10
  Copy number: Unknown
Gene/Insert
  Gene/Insert name: ELAVL2
  Species: H. sapiens (human)
  Entrez Gene: ELAVL2 (a.k.a. HEL-N1, HELN1, HUB)
  Promoter: CMV, 2x Tet
  Cloning method: Gateway Cloning
  Sequencing primers: 5′ CMV Forward; 3′ BGH Reverse
Terms and licenses: Academic/Nonprofit Terms; Industry Terms: Not Available to Industry
How to cite: pFRT-TODestRFP_HuB was a gift from Thomas Tuschl (Addgene plasmid # 65764 ; http://n2t.net/addgene:65764 ; RRID:Addgene_65764)
